>Addgene plasmid #214851 | AiP13987: pAAV-AiE0452h_3xC2-minBG-jRGECO1a-WPRE3-BGHpA (Alias: CN3987) | addgene full sequence | sequence record 425090 | Addgene NGS Result
CCTGCAGGCAGCTGCGCGCTCGCTCGCTCACTGAGGCCGCCCGGGCGTCGGGCGACCTTTGGTCGCCCGG
CCTCAGTGAGCGAGCGAGCGCGCAGAGAGGGAGTGGCCAACTCCATCACTAGGGGTTCCTGCGGCCGCAC
GCGTGTGAAAAATACCTAGTCTTGAACTTTGGAGTTCCAAATTCCACATGATCGACTTCCTCAAGGCTTT
TCACTTGACGAACAAATTGCATGCCAAGAAATCGTCAAAATTCTATCAAGCTTAATTATGCAATTTCTGT
CTATAAATGACATACCTCCTGTACCCTATGACACCCACCTATGCACTAATAAGATGTGACAGCTGCATCA
CCAACAAAGCCTCCCCCGCCTGGTGAAAAATACCTAGTCTTGAACTTTGGAGTTCCAAATTCCACATGAT
CGACTTCCTCAAGGCTTTTCACTTGACGAACAAATTGCATGCCAAGAAATCGTCAAAATTCTATCAAGCT
TAATTATGCAATTTCTGTCTATAAATGACATACCTCCTGTACCCTATGACACCCACCTATGCACTAATAA
GATGTGACAGCTGCATCACCAACAAAGCCTCCCCCGCCTGGTGAAAAATACCTAGTCTTGAACTTTGGAG
TTCCAAATTCCACATGATCGACTTCCTCAAGGCTTTTCACTTGACGAACAAATTGCATGCCAAGAAATCG
TCAAAATTCTATCAAGCTTAATTATGCAATTTCTGTCTATAAATGACATACCTCCTGTACCCTATGACAC
CCACCTATGCACTAATAAGATGTGACAGCTGCATCACCAACAAAGCCTCCCCCGCCTGGAGCTCGGGCTG
GGCATAAAAGTCAGGGCAGAGCCATCTATTGCTTACATTTGCTTCTGGGATCCACCCGCCACCATGCTGC
AGAACGAGCTTGCTCTTAAGTTGGCTGGACTTGATATTAACAAGACTGGAGGAGGTTCTCATCATCATCA
TCATCATGGTATGGCAAGCATGACTGGTGGACAGCAAATGGGTCGGGATCTGTACGACGATGACGATAAG
GATCTCGCAACAATGGTCGACTCATCACGTCGTAAGTGGAATAAGGCAGGTCACGCAGTCAGAGCTATAG
GTCGGCTGAGCTCCCCCGTGGTTTCCGAGCGGATGTACCCCGAGGACGGCGCCCTGAAGAGCGAGATCAA
GAAGGGGCTGAGGCTGAAGGACGGCGGCCACTACGCCGCCGAGGTCAAGACCACCTACAAGGCCAAGAAG
CCCGTGCAGCTGCCCGGCGCCTACATCGTGGACATCAAGTTGGACATCGTGTCCCACAACGAGGACTACA
CCATCGTGGAACAGTGCGAACGCGCCGAGGGCCGCCACTCCACCGGCGGCATGGACGAGCTGTACAAGGG
AGGTACAGGCGGGAGTCTGGTGAGCAAGGGCGAGGAGGATAACATGGCCATCATCAAGGAGTTCATGCGC
TTCAAGGTGCACATGGAGGGCTCCGTGAACGGCCACGAGTTCGAGATCGAGGGCGAGGGCGAGGGCCGCC
CCTACGAGGCCTTTCAGACCGCTAAGCTGAAGGTGACCAAGGGTGGCCCCCTGCCCTTCGCCTGGGACAT
CCTGTCCCCTCAGTTCATGTACGGCTCCAAGGCCTACATTAAGCACCCAGCCGACATCCCCGACTACTTC
AAGCTGTCCTTCCCCGAGGGCTTCAGGTGGGAGCGCGTGATGAACTTCGAGGACGGCGGCATTATTCACG
TGAACCAGGACTCCTCCCTGCAGGACGGCGTATTCATCTACAAGGTGAAGCTGCGCGGCACCAACTTCCC
CCCCGACGGCCCCGTAATGCAGAAGAAGACCATGGGCTGGGAGGCTACTCGTGACGACCTGACTGAAGAG
CAGATCGCAGAATTTAAAGAGGCTTTCTCCCTATTTGACAAGGACGGGGATGGGACGATAACAACCAAGG
AGCTTGGGACGGTGTTCCGATCGCTGGGGCAGAACCCCACAGAAGCAGAGCTGCAGGACATGATCAATGA
AGTAGATGCCGACGGTGACGGCACATTCGACTTCCCTGAGTTCCTGACGATGATGGCAAGAAAAATGAAT
GACACAGACAGTGAAGAGGAAATTCGCGAAGCGTTCCGCGTGTTTGATAAGGACGGCAATGGCTACATCG
GCGCAGCAGAGCTTCGCCACGTGATGACAGACCTTGGAGAGAAGTTAACAGATGAGGAGGTTGATGAAAT
GATCAGGGTAGCAGACATCGATGGGGATGGTCAGGTAAACTACGAAGAGTTTGTACAAATGATGACAGCG
AAGTGAGGCGCGCCGCGGCCGCGAATTCGATATCATAATCAACCTCTGGATTACAAAATTTGTGAAAGAT
TGACTGGTATTCTTAACTATGTTGCTCCTTTTACGCTATGTGGATACGCTGCTTTAATGCCTTTGTATCA
TGCTATTGCTTCCCGTATGGCTTTCATTTTCTCCTCCTTGTATAAATCCTGGTTAGTTCTTGCCACGGCG
GAACTCATCGCCGCCTGCCTTGCCCGCTGCTGGACAGGGGCTCGGCTGTTGGGCACTGACAATTCCGTGG
CTCGAGAGATCTTCGACTGTGCCTTCTAGTTGCCAGCCATCTGTTGTTTGCCCCTCCCCCGTGCCTTCCT
TGACCCTGGAAGGTGCCACTCCCACTGTCCTTTCCTAATAAAATGAGGAAATTGCATCGCATTGTCTGAG
TAGGTGTCATTCTATTCTGGGGGGTGGGGTGGGGCAGGACAGCAAGGGGGAGGATTGGGAAGACAATAGC
AGGCATGAGATCTCACGTGCGGACCGAGCGGCCGCAGGAACCCCTAGTGATGGAGTTGGCCACTCCCTCT
CTGCGCGCTCGCTCGCTCACTGAGGCCGGGCGACCAAAGGTCGCCCGACGCCCGGGCTTTGCCCGGGCGG
CCTCAGTGAGCGAGCGAGCGCGCAGCTGCCTGCAGGGGCGCCTGATGCGGTATTTTCTCCTTACGCATCT
GTGCGGTATTTCACACCGCATA
[95 nt withheld, positions 3033-3127]
T
[46 nt withheld, positions 3129-3174]
C
[141 nt withheld, positions 3176-3316]
CCTTTGACGTTGGAGTCCACGTTCTTT
[37 nt withheld, positions 3344-3380]
ACTCTATCTCGGGCTATTCTTTTGATTTATAAGGGATTTTGCCGATTTCGGTCTATTGGTTAAAAAATGA
GCTGATTTAACAAAAATTTAACGCGAATTTTAACAAAATATTAACGTTTACAATTTTATGGTGCACTCTC
AGTACAATCTGCTCTGATGCCGCATAGTTAAGCCAGCCCCGACACCCGCCAACACCCGCTGACGCGCCCT
GACGGGCTTGTCTGCTCCCGGCATCCGCTTACAGACAAGCTGTGACCGTCTCCGGGAGCTGCATGTGTCA
GAGGTTTTCACCGTCATCACCGAAACGCGCGAGACGAAAGGGCCTCGTGATACGCCTATTTTTATAGGTT
AATGTCATGATAATAATGGTTTCTTAGACGTCAGGTGGCACTTTTCGGGGAAATGTGCGCGGAACCCCTA
TTTGTTTATTTTTCTAAATACATTCAAATATGTATCCGCTCATGAGACAATAACCCTGATAAATGCTTCA
ATAATATTGAAAAAGGAAGAGTATGAGTATTCAACATTTCCGTGTCGCCCTTATTCCCTTTTTTGCGGCA
TTTTGCCTTCCTGTTTTTGCTCACCCAGAAACGCTGGTGAAAGTAAAAGATGCTGAAGATCAGTTGGGTG
CACGAGTGGGTTACATCGAACTGGATCTCAACAGCGGTAAGATCCTTGAGAGTTTTCGCCCCGAAGAACG
TTTTCCAATGATGAGCACTTTTAAAGTTCTGCTATGTGGCGCGGTATTATCCCGTATTGACGCCGGGCAA
GAGCAACTCGGTCGCCGCATACACTATTCTCAGAATGACTTGGTTGAGTACTCACCAGTCACAGAAAAGC
ATCTTACGGATGGCATGACAGTAAGAGAATTATGCAGTGCTGCCATAACCATGAGTGATAACACTGCGGC
CAACTTACTTCTGACAACGATCGGAGGACCGAAGGAGCTAACCGCTTTTTTGCACAACATGGGGGATCAT
GTAACTCGCCTTGATCGTTGGGAACCGGAGCTGAATGAAGCCATACCAAACGACGAGCGTGACACCACGA
TGCCTGTAGCAATGGCAACAACGTTGCGCAAACTATTAACTGGCGAACTACTTACTCTAGCTTCCCGGCA
ACAATTAATAGACTGGATGGAGGCGGATAAAGTTGCAGGACCACTTCTGCGCTCGGCCCTTCCGGCTGGC
TGGTTTATTGCTGATAAATCTGGAGCCGGTGAGCGTGGGTCTCGCGGTATCATTGCAGCACTGGGGCCAG
ATGGTAAGCCCTCCCGTATCGTAGTTATCTACACGACGGGGAGTCAGGCAACTATGGATGAACGAAATAG
ACAGATCGCTGAGATAGGTGCCTCACTGATTAAGCATTGGTAACTGTCAGACCAAGTTTACTCATATATA
CTTTAGATTGATTTAAAACTTCATTTTTAATTTAAAAGGATCTAGGTGAAGATCCTTTTTGATAATCTCA
TGACCAAAATCCCTTAACGTGAGTTTTCGTTCCACTGAGCGTCAGACCCCGTAGAAAAGATCAAAGGATC
TTCTTGAGATCCTTTTTTTCTGCGCGTAATCTGCTGCTTGCAAACAAAAAAACCACCGCTACCAGCGGTG
GTTTGTTTGCCGGATCAAGAGCTACCAACTCTTTTTCCGAAGGTAACTGGCTTCAGCAGAGCGCAGATAC
CAAATACTGTTCTTCTAGTGTAGCCGTAGTTAGGCCACCACTTCAAGAACTCTGTAGCACCGCCTACATA
CCTCGCTCTGCTAATCCTGTTACCAGTGGCTGCTGCCAGTGGCGATAAGTCGTGTCTTACCGGGTTGGAC
TCAAGACGATAGTTACCGGATAAGGCGCAGCGGTCGGGCTGAACGGGGGGTTCGTGCACACAGCCCAGCT
TGGAGCGAACGACCTACACCGAACTGAGATACCTACAGCGTGAGCTATGAGAAAGCGCCACGCTTCCCGA
AGGGAGAAAGGCGGACAGGTATCCGGTAAGCGGCAGGGTCGGAACAGGAGAGCGCACGAGGGAGCTTCCA
GGGGGAAACGCCTGGTATCTTTATAGTCCTGTCGGGTTTCGCCACCTCTGACTTGAGCGTCGATTTTTGT
GATGCTCGTCAGGGGGGCGGAGCCTATGGAAAAACGCCAGCAACGCGGCCTTTTTACGGTTCCTGGCCTT
TTGCTGGCCTTTTGCTCACATGT
Features (pLannotate 1.2.2; 19 found; start..end, strand, type, name):
     12..39      +  repeat_region  AAV2 ITR (fragment): inverted terminal repeat of adeno-associated virus serotype 2 inverted
     68..95      +  repeat_region  AAV2 ITR (fragment): inverted terminal repeat of adeno-associated virus serotype 2 inverted
    970..990     +  CDS            capTEV™ (fragment): composite tag for in vivo biotinylation, TEV protease cleavage, and 6xHis tagging
    991..1023    +  CDS            T7 tag (gene 10 leader): leader peptide from bacteriophage T7 gene 10 promotes efficient translation in E. coli
   1027..1050    +  CDS            Xpress™ tag: Xpress™ epitope tag, including an enterokinase recognition and cleavage site
   1078..1133    +  CDS            calmodulin-binding peptide (fragment): calmodulin-binding peptide from avian smooth muscle myosin light chain kinase
   1140..1866    +  CDS            HyPerRed (fragment): red fluorescent genetically encoded indicator for H2O2 ()
   1873..2313    +  CDS            CALM1: CALM1_HUMAN - Also known as CALM, CAM, CAM1. Experimental evidence at protein level: Swiss-Prot protein existence level 1. (Microbial infection) Required for Legionella pneumophila SidJ glutamylase activity. From Homo sapiens (Human).
   2347..2504    +  misc_feature   WPRE (fragment): woodchuck hepatitis virus posttranscriptional regulatory element
   2510..2590    +  misc_feature   WPRE (fragment): woodchuck hepatitis virus posttranscriptional regulatory element
   2607..2718    +  polyA_signal   bGH poly(A) signal: bovine growth hormone polyadenylation signal
   2836..2976    +  repeat_region  AAV2 ITR: inverted terminal repeat of adeno-associated virus serotype 2 inverted
   2981..3032    -  misc_feature   bom (fragment): basis of mobility region from pBR322
   3051..3506    +  rep_origin     f1 ori (sequence partly withheld): f1 bacteriophage origin of replication; arrow indicates direction of (+) strand synthesis
   3507..3556    -  misc_feature   bom (fragment): basis of mobility region from pBR322
   3658..3693    -  CDS            rop (fragment): Rop protein, which maintains plasmids at low copy number; rop
   3788..3892    +  promoter       AmpR promoter: bla
   3893..4753    +  CDS            AmpR: β-lactamase; bla; confers resistance to ampicillin, carbenicillin, and related antibiotics
   4924..5512    +  rep_origin     ori: high-copy-number ColE1/pMB1/pBR322/pUC origin of replication
