[The description below was written by a language model from this plasmid's Addgene catalogue record and pLannotate feature annotations shown in this document.]
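Description:
AiP13987: pAAV-AiE0452h_3xC2-minBG-jRGECO1a-WPRE3-BGHpA (alias CN3987) is a 5,573-nt recombinant AAV transfer plasmid designed to express the red calcium indicator jRGECO1a in indirect pathway medium spiny neurons (D2 MSNs) of the striatum. It is propagated in E. coli as a high-copy plasmid through a ColE1/pUC-type origin with ampicillin selection (AmpR under its own bla promoter), and it also carries an f1 phage origin. The expression cassette lies between AAV2 inverted terminal repeats, which are the cis elements needed for replication and packaging of the genome into AAV capsids. The annotation detects the right ITR as full length and the left one only as short fragments, a common outcome for these repetitive, structured elements in sequencing-based annotation.

Cell-type specificity comes from the enhancer named in the construct, AiE0452h_3xC2. The name suggests three concatenated copies of a core segment of that enhancer, placed upstream of a minimal beta-globin promoter (minBG). Neither element is recognised in the automated feature table, which leaves the region upstream of the coding sequence unannotated. The jRGECO1a open reading frame appears as its component parts: an N-terminal leader with His/T7/Xpress-type tags, a calmodulin-binding peptide, a circularly permuted red fluorescent protein domain (matched by homology to HyPerRed) and calmodulin. Calcium-dependent binding of calmodulin to the peptide increases red fluorescence. The depositor removed NheI, SacI and MluI sites from the insert by silent mutation. A shortened WPRE (WPRE3) and the bovine growth hormone polyadenylation signal enhance transcript stability and processing while conserving packaging capacity. The construct belongs to an enhancer AAV toolbox for striatal cell types and is used for calcium imaging of D2 MSN activity. The record also mentions a PHP.eB viral preparation.
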