Addgene plasmid #214851: AiP13987: pAAV-AiE0452h_3xC2-minBG-jRGECO1a-WPRE3-BGHpA (Alias: CN3987)
Purpose: Expression of jRGECO1a in striatal indirect pathway medium spiny neurons (D2 MSNs)
Depositing lab: Allen Institute for Brain Science & Jonathan Ting. Depositing organization: Allen Institute. Publication: Enhancer AAV toolbox for accessing and perturbing striatal cell types and circuits. Hunker AC, Wirthlin ME, Gill G, Johansen NJ, Hooper M, Omstead V, Vargas S, Lerma MN, Taskin N, Weed N, Laird WD, Bishaw YM, Bendrick JL, Gore BB, Ben-Simon Y, Opitz-Araya X, Martinez RA, Way SW, Thyagarajan B, Otto S, Sanchez REA, Alexander JR, Amaya A, Amster A, Arbuckle J, Ayala A, Baker PM, Barcelli T, Barta S, Bertagnolli D, Bielstein C, Bishwakarma P, Bowlus J, Boyer G, Brouner K, Casian B, Casper T, Chakka AB, Chakrabarty R, Chong P, Clark M, Colbert K, Daniel S, Dawe T, Departee M, DiValentin P, Donadio NP, Dotson NI, Dwivedi D, Egdorf T, Fliss T, Gary A, Goldy J, Grasso C, Groce EL, Gudsnuk K, Han W, Haradon Z, Hastings S, Helback O, Ho WV, Huang C, Johnson T, Jones DL, Juneau Z, Kenney J, Leibly M, Li S, Liang E, Loeffler H, Lusk NA, Madigan Z, Malloy J, Malone J, McCue R, Melchor J, Mich JK, Moosman S, Morin E, Naidoo R, Newman D, Ngo K, Nguyen K, Oster AL, Ouellette B, Oyama AA, Pena N, Pham T, Phillips E, Pom C, Potekhina L, Ransford S, Ray PL, Reding M, Rette DF, Reynoldson C, Rimorin C, Sigler AR, Rocha DB, Ronellenfitch K, Ruiz A, Sawyer L, Sevigny JP, Shapovalova NV, Shepard N, Shulga L, Soliman S, Staats B, Taormina MJ, Tieu M, Wang Y, Wilkes J, Wood T, Zhou T, Williford A, Dee N, Mollenkopf T, Ng L, Esposito L, Kalmbach BE, Yao S, Ariza J, Collman F, Mufti S, Smith K, Waters J, Ersing I, Patrick M, Zeng H, Lein ES, Kojima Y, Horwitz G, Owen SF, Levi BP, Daigle TL, Tasic B, Bakken TE, Ting JT. Neuron. 2025 May 21;113(10):1507-1524.e17. doi: 10.1016/j.neuron.2025.04.035. PubMed 40403704.
Backbone
  Vector backbone: rAAV
  Vector type: AAV
Growth in bacteria
  Bacterial resistance: Ampicillin, 100 μg/mL
  Growth temperature: 30°C
  Growth strain: NEB Stable
  Copy number: High Copy
Gene/Insert
  Gene/Insert name: jRGECO1a
  Species: Synthetic
  Mutation: removed NheI, SacI, and MluI sites in jRGECO1a with silent mutations
  Cloning method: Restriction Enzyme; 5′ cloning site unknown (unknown if destroyed)
Terms and licenses: Academic/Nonprofit Terms; Industry Terms: Not Available to Industry
Depositor comments: Allen Institute plasmid ALIAS: AiP13987 This work supported by NIH BRAIN Initiative grant UF1MH128339
How to cite: AiP13987: pAAV-AiE0452h_3xC2-minBG-jRGECO1a-WPRE3-BGHpA (Alias: CN3987) was a gift from Allen Institute for Brain Science & Jonathan Ting (Addgene plasmid # 214851 ; http://n2t.net/addgene:214851 ; RRID:Addgene_214851) For viral preps, please replace (Addgene plasmid # 214851) in the above sentence with: (Addgene viral prep # 214851-PHPeB)
